>Addgene plasmid #193417 | pNC-Amp-GFP-C | addgene full sequence | sequence record 378344 | Addgene NGS Result
CATGCGACGTCGGGCCCAATTCGCCCTATAGTGAGTCGTATTACAATTCACTGGCCGTCGTTTTACAACG
TCGTGACTGGGAAAACCCTGGCGTTACCCAACTTAATCGCCTTGCAGCACATCCCCCTTTCGCCAGCTGG
CGTAATAGCGAAGAGGCCCGCACCGATCGCCCTTCCCAACAGTTGCGCAGCCTGAATGGCGAATGG
[124 nt withheld, positions 207-330]
C
[91 nt withheld, positions 332-422]
A
[49 nt withheld, positions 424-472]
CCTTTGACGTTGGAGTCCACGTTCTTT
[37 nt withheld, positions 500-536]
ACCCTATCTCGGTCTATTCTTTTGATTTATAAGGGATTTTGCCGATTTCGGCCTATTGGTTAAAAAATGA
GCTGATTTAACAAAAATTTAACGCGAATTTTAACAAAATATTAACGCTTACAATTTCCTGATGCGGTATT
TTCTCCTTACGCATCTGTGCGGTATTTCACACCGCATCAGGTGGCACTTTTCGGGGAAATGTGCGCGGAA
CCCCTATTTGTTTATTTTTCTAAATACATTCAAATATGTATCCGCTCATGAGACAATAACCCTGATAAAT
GCTTCAATAATATTGAAAAAGGAAGAGTATGAGTATTCAACATTTCCGTGTCGCCCTTATTCCCTTTTTT
GCGGCATTTTGCCTTCCTGTTTTTGCTCACCCAGAAACGCTGGTGAAAGTAAAAGATGCTGAAGATCAGT
TGGGTGCACGAGTGGGTTACATCGAACTGGATCTCAACAGCGGTAAGATCCTTGAGAGTTTTCGCCCCGA
AGAACGTTTTCCAATGATGAGCACTTTTAAAGTTCTGCTATGTGGCGCGGTATTATCCCGTATTGACGCC
GGGCAAGAGCAACTCGGTCGCCGCATACACTATTCTCAGAATGACTTGGTTGAGTACTCACCAGTCACAG
AAAAGCATCTTACGGATGGCATGACAGTAAGAGAATTATGCAGTGCTGCCATAACCATGAGTGATAACAC
TGCGGCCAACTTACTTCTGACAACGATCGGAGGACCGAAGGAGCTAACCGCTTTTTTGCACAACATGGGG
GATCATGTAACTCGCCTTGATCGTTGGGAACCGGAGCTGAATGAAGCCATACCAAACGACGAGCGTGACA
CCACGATGCCTGTAGCAATGGCAACAACGTTGCGCAAACTATTAACTGGCGAACTACTTACTCTAGCTTC
CCGGCAACAATTAATAGACTGGATGGAGGCGGATAAAGTTGCAGGACCACTTCTGCGCTCGGCCCTTCCG
GCTGGCTGGTTTATTGCTGATAAATCTGGAGCCGGTGAGCGTGGGTCTCGCGGTATCATTGCAGCACTGG
GGCCAGATGGTAAGCCCTCCCGTATCGTAGTTATCTACACGACGGGGAGTCAGGCAACTATGGATGAACG
AAATAGACAGATCGCTGAGATAGGTGCCTCACTGATTAAGCATTGGTAACTGTCAGACCAAGTTTACTCA
TATATACTTTAGATTGATTTAAAACTTCATTTTTAATTTAAAAGGATCTAGGTGAAGATCCTTTTTGATA
ATCTCATGACCAAAATCCCTTAACGTGAGTTTTCGTTCCACTGAGCGTCAGACCCCGTAGAAAAGATCAA
AGGATCTTCTTGAGATCCTTTTTTTCTGCGCGTAATCTGCTGCTTGCAAACAAAAAAACCACCGCTACCA
GCGGTGGTTTGTTTGCCGGATCAAGAGCTACCAACTCTTTTTCCGAAGGTAACTGGCTTCAGCAGAGCGC
AGATACCAAATACTGTTCTTCTAGTGTAGCCGTAGTTAGGCCACCACTTCAAGAACTCTGTAGCACCGCC
TACATACCTCGCTCTGCTAATCCTGTTACCAGTGGCTGCTGCCAGTGGCGATAAGTCGTGTCTTACCGGG
TTGGACTCAAGACGATAGTTACCGGATAAGGCGCAGCGGTCGGGCTGAACGGGGGGTTCGTGCACACAGC
CCAGCTTGGAGCGAACGACCTACACCGAACTGAGATACCTACAGCGTGAGCTATGAGAAAGCGCCACGCT
TCCCGAAGGGAGAAAGGCGGACAGGTATCCGGTAAGCGGCAGGGTCGGAACAGGAGAGCGCACGAGGGAG
CTTCCAGGGGGAAACGCCTGGTATCTTTATAGTCCTGTCGGGTTTCGCCACCTCTGACTTGAGCGTCGAT
TTTTGTGATGCTCGTCAGGGGGGCGGAGCCTATGGAAAAACGCCAGCAACGCGGCCTTTTTACGGTTCCT
GGCCTTTTGCTGGCCTTTTGCTCACATGTTCTTTCCTGCGTTATCCCCTGATTCTGTGGATAACCGTATT
ACCGCCTTTGAGTGAGCTGATACCGCTCGCCGCAGCCGAACGACCGAGCGCAGCGAGTCAGTGAGCGAGG
AAGCGGAAGAGCGCCCAATACGCAAACCGCCTCTCCCCGCGCGTTGGCCGATTCATTAATGCAGCTGGCA
CGACAGGTTTCCCGACTGGAAAGCGGGCAGTGAGCGCAACGCAATTAATGTGAGTTAGCTCACTCATTAG
GCACCCCAGGCTTTACACTTTATGCTTCCGGCTCGTATGTTGTGTGGAATTGTGAGCGGATAACAATTTC
ACACAGGAAACAGCTATGACCATGATTACGCCAAGCTATTTAGGTGACACTATAGAATACTCAAGCTATG
CATCCAACGCGTTGGGAGCTCTCCCATATGGTCGACTAGAGCCAAGCTGATCTCCTTTGCCCCGGAGATC
ACCATGGACGACTTTCTCTATCTCTACGATCTAGGAAGAAAGTTCGACGGAGAAGGTGACGATACCATGT
TCACCACCGATAATGAGAAGATTAGCCTCTTCAATTTCAGAAAGAATGCTGACCCACAGATGGTTAGAGA
GGCCTACGCGGCAGGTCTCATCAAGACGATCTACCCGAGTAATAATCTCCAGGAGATCAAATACCTTCCC
AAGAAGGTTAAAGATGCAGTCAAAAGATTCAGGACTAACTGCATCAAGAACACAGAGAAAGATATATTTC
TCAAGATCAGAAGTACTATTCCAGTATGGACGATTCAAGGCTTGCTTCATAAACCAAGGCAAGTAATAGA
GATTGGAGTCTCTAAGAAAGTAGTTCCTACTGAATCAAAGGCCATGGAGTCAAAAATTCAGATCGAGGAT
CTAACAGAACTCGCCGTGAAGACTGGCGAACAGTTCATACAGAGTCTTTTACGACTCAATGACAAGAAGA
AAATCTTCGTCAACATGGTGGAGCACGACACTCTCGTCTACTCCAAGAATATCAAAGATACAGTCTCAGA
AGACCAAAGGGCTATTGAGACTTTTCAACAAAGGGTAATATCGGGAAACCTCCTCGGATTCCATTGCCCA
GCTATCTGTCACTTCATCAAAAGGACAGTAGAAAAGGAAGGTGGCACCTACAAATGCCATCATTGCGATA
AAGGAAAGGCTATCGTTCAAGATGCCCCTGCCGACAGTGGTCCCAAAGATGGACCCCCACCCACGAGGAG
CATCGTGGAAAAAGAAGACGTTCCAACCACGTCTTCAAAGCAAGTGGATTGATGTGATATCTCCACTGAC
GTAAGGGATGACGCACAATCCCACTATCCTTCGCAAGACCCTTCCTCTATATAAGGAAGTTCATTTCATT
TGGAGAGGACTCCGGTATTTTTACAACAATTACCACAACAAAACAAACAACAAACAACATTACAATTTAC
TATTCTAGTCGACCTGCAGGCGGCCGCAAGTGGTCTCTGTCCAGTCCTGGCCTCGTCGGCCATTCTCGAC
TAAGTTGGCAGCATCACCCGACGCACTTTGCGCCGAATAAATACCTGTGACGGAAGATCACTTCGCAGAA
TAAATAAATCCTGGTGTCCCTGTTGATACCGGGAAGCCCTGGGCCAACTTTTGGCGAAAATGAGACGTTG
ATCGGCACGTAAGAGGTTCCAACTTTCACCATAATGAAATAAGATCACTACCGGGCGTATTTTTTGAGTT
ATCGAGATTTTCAGGAGCTAAGGAAGCTAAACTTTTGCTGACGAGAACAGGGACTGGTGAAATGCAGTTT
AAGGTTTACACCTATAAAAGAGAGAGCCGTTATCGTCTGTTTGTGGATGTACAGAGTGATATTATTGACA
CGCCTGGGCGACGGATGGTGATCCCCCTGGCCAGTGCACGTCTGCTGTCAGATAAAGTCTCCCGTGAACT
TTACCCGGTGGTGCATATCGGGGATGAAAGCTGGCGCATGATGACCACCGATATGGCCAGTGTGCCGGTA
TCCGTTATCGGGGAAGAAGTGGCTGATCTCAGCCACCGCGAAAATGACATCAAAAACGCCATTAACCTGA
TGTTCTGGGGAATATAAATGTCAGGCTCCCTTATACACAGGGCCAGTCTGGCCACTTGTGGTCTGCTGAG
ACCGATGGTGAGCAAGGGCGAGGAGCTGTTCACCGGGGTGGTGCCCATCCTGGTCGAGCTGGACGGCGAC
GTAAACGGCCACAAGTTCAGCGTGTCCGGCGAGGGCGAGGGCGATGCCACCTACGGCAAGCTGACCCTGA
AGTTCATCTGCACCACCGGCAAGCTGCCCGTGCCCTGGCCCACCCTCGTGACCACCCTGACCTACGGCGT
GCAGTGCTTCAGCCGCTACCCCGACCACATGAAGCAGCACGACTTCTTCAAGTCCGCCATGCCCGAAGGC
TACGTCCAGGAGCGCACCATCTTCTTCAAGGACGACGGCAACTACAAGACCCGCGCCGAGGTGAAGTTCG
AGGGCGACACCCTGGTGAACCGCATCGAGCTGAAGGGCATCGACTTCAAGGAGGACGGCAACATCCTGGG
GCACAAGCTGGAGTACAACTACAACAGCCACAACGTCTATATCATGGCCGACAAGCAGAAGAACGGCATC
AAGGTGAACTTCAAGATCCGCCACAACATCGAGGACGGCAGCGTGCAGCTCGCCGACCACTACCAGCAGA
ACACCCCCATCGGCGACGGCCCCGTGCTGCTGCCCGACAACCACTACCTGAGCACCCAGTCCGCCCTGAG
CAAAGACCCCAACGAGAAGCGCGATCACATGGTCCTGCTGGAGTTCGTGACCGCCGCCGGGATCACTCTC
GGCATGGACGAGCTGTACAAGTAACGGCCATGCTAGAGTCCGCAAAAATCACCAGTCTCTCTCTACAAAT
CTATCTCTCTCTATTTTTCTCCAGAATAATGTGTGAGTAGTTCCCAGATAAGGGAATTAGGGTTCTTATA
GGGTTTCGCTCATGTGTTGAGCATATAAGAAACCCTTAGTATGTATTTGTATTTGTAAAATACTTCTATC
AATAAAATTTCTAATTCCTAAAACCAAAATCCAGTGACCTGCAGG
Features (pLannotate 1.2.2; 19 found; start..end, strand, type, name):
     25..43      -  promoter       T7 promoter: promoter for bacteriophage T7 RNA polymerase
     46..203     +  CDS            lacZα (fragment): LacZα fragment of β-galactosidase; lacZ fragment
    207..635     +  rep_origin     f1 ori (sequence partly withheld): f1 bacteriophage origin of replication; arrow indicates direction of (+) strand synthesis
    663..713     -  misc_feature   bom (fragment): basis of mobility region from pBR322
    740..844     +  promoter       AmpR promoter: bla
    845..1705    +  CDS            AmpR: β-lactamase; bla; confers resistance to ampicillin, carbenicillin, and related antibiotics
   1876..2464    +  rep_origin     ori: high-copy-number ColE1/pMB1/pBR322/pUC origin of replication
   2647..2739    +  CDS            lacI (fragment): lac repressor; lacI; The lac repressor binds to the lac operator to inhibit transcription in E. coli. This inhibition can be relieved by adding lactose or isopropyl-β-D-thiogalactopyranoside (IPTG).
   2752..2773    +  protein_bind   CAP binding site: CAP binding activates transcription in the presence of cAMP. E. coli catabolite activator protein
   2788..2818    +  promoter       lac promoter: promoter for the E. coli lac operon
   2826..2842    +  protein_bind   lac operator: The lac repressor binds to the lac operator to inhibit transcription in E. coli. This inhibition can be relieved by adding lactose or isopropyl-β-D-thiogalactopyranoside (IPTG). lac repressor encoded by lacI
   2884..2902    +  promoter       SP6 promoter: promoter for bacteriophage SP6 RNA polymerase
   3562..3906    +  promoter       CaMV 35S promoter: strong constitutive promoter from cauliflower mosaic virus
   3859..3905    +  promoter       minimal CaMV 35S promoter: minimal 35S promoter from cauliflower mosaic virus
   3938..3963    +  misc_feature   TMV Ω (fragment): translational enhancer from the tobacco mosaic virus 5'-leader sequence (Gallie et al., 1988)
   4175..4277    +  promoter       cat promoter: promoter of the E. coli cat gene encoding chloramphenicol acetyltransferase
   4308..4610    +  CDS            ccdB: CCDB_ECOLI - Also known as G, letB, letD. Experimental evidence at protein level: Swiss-Prot protein existence level 1. Toxic component of a type II toxin-antitoxin (TA) system, functioning in plasmid maintainence. Responsible for the post- segregational killing (PSK) of plasmid-free cells, also referred to as a plasmid addiction system. Half-life of over 2 hours. Cell killing by CcdB is accompanied by filamentation, defects in chromosome and plasmid segregation, defects in cell division, formation of anucleate cells, decreased DNA synthesis and plasmid loss. Interferes with the activity of DN
   4671..5390    +  CDS            EGFP: the original enhanced GFP (Yang et al., 1996) mammalian codon-optimized
   5452..5611    +  polyA_signal   CaMV poly(A) signal (fragment): cauliflower mosaic virus polyadenylation signal
