[The description below was written by a language model from this plasmid's Addgene catalogue record and pLannotate feature annotations shown in this document.]
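Description:
pNC-Amp-GFP-C is an empty plant expression backbone built on a pGEM-type cloning plasmid and designed for the Nimble Cloning system, intended for studying protein subcellular localization in plants. It is a small (about 5.6 kb), high-copy plasmid that replicates in E. coli from a ColE1/pUC-type origin and is selected with ampicillin through the bla gene. Remnants of the pGEM framework are still annotated, including an f1 phage origin, flanking T7 and SP6 promoters, and the lac promoter/operator with lacZα and lacI fragments. The feature table shows no T-DNA borders, Agrobacterium-compatible replicon or plant selectable marker. This suggests direct DNA delivery for transient expression rather than binary-vector transformation, although the record does not state the delivery route.

The payload is a plant expression cassette driven by the strong constitutive CaMV 35S promoter, followed by a fragment of the TMV Ω translational enhancer. Next comes the "NC frame" cloning region, then an EGFP coding sequence and a CaMV polyadenylation signal. The cloning region contains the ccdB toxin gene preceded by a cat promoter, which provides negative selection. Plasmids that retain ccdB kill standard E. coli strains, so only recombinants in which a gene of interest has replaced it survive, and the empty vector has to be maintained in a ccdB-tolerant strain. Because EGFP lies downstream of the cloning site, an inserted open reading frame should be expressed as a fusion carrying GFP at its C-terminus, consistent with the "-C" in the name. The fusion protein's location in plant cells can then be visualized by fluorescence. No insert is present in the deposited plasmid.
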