Addgene plasmid #193417: pNC-Amp-GFP-C
Purpose: (Empty Backbone) Nimble cloning-compatible vector for protein subcellular localization in plants
Depositing lab: Pu Yan. Depositing organization: Chinese Academy of Tropical Agricultural Sciences. Publication: A Nimble Cloning-compatible vector system for high-throughput gene functional analysis in plants. Yan P, Tuo D, Shen W, Deng H, Zhou P, Gao X. Plant Commun. 2023 Mar 13;4(2):100471. doi: 10.1016/j.xplc.2022.100471. Epub 2022 Nov 9. PubMed 36352791.
Backbone
  Vector backbone: pGEM
  Vector type: Plant Expression
Growth in bacteria
  Bacterial resistance: Ampicillin, 100 μg/mL
  Growth temperature: 37°C
  Growth strain: ccdB Survival
  Copy number: High Copy
Gene/Insert
  Gene/Insert name: None
Terms and licenses: Academic/Nonprofit Terms; Industry Terms: Not Available to Industry
Depositor comments: NC frame-GFP
How to cite: pNC-Amp-GFP-C was a gift from Pu Yan (Addgene plasmid # 193417 ; http://n2t.net/addgene:193417 ; RRID:Addgene_193417)
